Addgene plasmid #87188: pPHAGE2-Myc-mTZAP
Purpose: lentiviral stable expression of Myc-TZAP (mouse) in mouse embryonic stem cells
Depositing lab: Eros Lazzerini Denchi. Depositing organization: Scripps California (The Scripps Research Institute). Publication: TZAP: A telomere-associated protein involved in telomere length control. Li JS, Miralles Fuste J, Simavorian T, Bartocci C, Tsai J, Karlseder J, Lazzerini Denchi E. Science. 2017 Jan 12. pii: aah6752. doi: 10.1126/science.aah6752. PubMed 28082411.
Backbone
  Vector backbone: pPHAGE2
  Vector type: Mammalian Expression, Lentiviral
Growth in bacteria
  Bacterial resistance: Ampicillin, 100 μg/mL
  Growth temperature: 37°C
  Growth strain: NEB Stable
  Copy number: High Copy
Gene/Insert
  Gene/Insert name: TZAP
  Species: M. musculus (mouse)
  Entrez Gene: Zbtb48 (a.k.a. 0610011D15Rik, AI327031, Hkr3, TZAP)
  Promoter: unknown
  Tag / fusion protein: Myc (N terminal on insert)
  Cloning method: Restriction Enzyme; 5′ cloning site unknown (unknown if destroyed); 3′ cloning site unknown (unknown if destroyed)
  Sequencing primers: 5′ unknown
Terms and licenses: Academic/Nonprofit Terms; Industry Terms: Not Available to Industry
How to cite: pPHAGE2-Myc-mTZAP was a gift from Eros Lazzerini Denchi (Addgene plasmid # 87188 ; http://n2t.net/addgene:87188 ; RRID:Addgene_87188)
