[The description below was written by a language model from this plasmid's Addgene catalogue record and pLannotate feature annotations shown in this document.]
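Description:
pPHAGE2-Myc-mTZAP is an HIV-1-based lentiviral transfer plasmid of about 10.2 kb, built on the pPHAGE2 backbone for stable expression of Myc-tagged mouse TZAP (Zbtb48, also known as Hkr3) in mouse embryonic stem cells. It is propagated in E. coli as a high-copy plasmid through a ColE1/pUC-type origin and is selected with ampicillin via the β-lactamase gene. The backbone also carries short remnants of lac regulatory sequence, an SV40 origin and an SV40 poly(A) signal.

The catalogue entry lists the promoter as unknown, but the feature table places a human EF-1α promoter directly upstream of the insert. This strong constitutive promoter is followed by a short stretch annotated as a fragment of a 3xMyc tag, which fits the recorded N-terminal Myc epitope, and then by the Zbtb48 coding sequence. Downstream, a separate mouse PGK promoter drives the puromycin N-acetyltransferase gene, so transduced cells can be selected with puromycin independently of the TZAP transcript. A WPRE follows this cassette and would enhance expression of the transcripts that contain it.

The viral elements comprise HIV-1 LTR sequences on either side of the payload (both annotated as truncated), the Ψ packaging signal with an adjoining gag fragment, the Rev response element for nuclear export of the genomic RNA, and a cPPT/CTS that aids nuclear import of the reverse-transcribed genome. Only fragments of gag, rev and nef are present, so packaging functions must be supplied in trans. The associated publication concerns TZAP as a telomere-associated protein involved in telomere length control, and the Myc tag allows the expressed protein to be detected.
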