Features (pLannotate 1.2.2; 25 found; start..end, strand, type, name):
     19..136     +  misc_feature   cPPT/CTS: central polypurine tract and central termination sequence of HIV-1
    184..1362    +  promoter       EF-1α promoter: strong constitutive promoter for human elongation factor EF-1α
   1373..1401    +  CDS            3xMyc (fragment): 3 tandem Myc epitope tags
   1423..3462    +  CDS            Zbtb48: TZAP_MOUSE - Also known as Hkr3, Tzap From Mus musculus (Mouse).
   3478..3976    +  promoter       PGK promoter: mouse phosphoglycerate kinase 1 promoter
   4016..4615    +  CDS            PuroR: puromycin N-acetyltransferase; pac from Streptomyces alboniger; confers resistance to puromycin
   4629..5217    +  misc_feature   WPRE: woodchuck hepatitis virus posttranscriptional regulatory element
   5212..5322    +  CDS            nef (fragment): NEF_SIVS4 - Experimental evidence at protein level: Swiss-Prot protein existence level 1. Interferes with TCR signaling from the cell membrane. Interacts with CD247/TCRZ (TCR zeta chain) and exert potent down- regulation of cell surface TCR/CD3 complexes. From Simian immunodeficiency virus (isolate F236/smH4) (SIV-sm) (Simian immunodeficiency virus sooty mangabey monkey).
   5365..5545    +  LTR            5' LTR (truncated): truncated 5' long terminal repeat (LTR) from HIV-1
   5678..5782    +  promoter       AmpR promoter: bla
   5783..6643    +  CDS            AmpR: β-lactamase; bla; confers resistance to ampicillin, carbenicillin, and related antibiotics
   6814..7402    +  rep_origin     ori: high-copy-number ColE1/pMB1/pBR322/pUC origin of replication
   7585..7639    +  CDS            lacI (fragment): lac repressor; lacI; The lac repressor binds to the lac operator to inhibit transcription in E. coli. This inhibition can be relieved by adding lactose or isopropyl-β-D-thiogalactopyranoside (IPTG).
   7645..7738    +  rep_origin     SV40 ori (fragment): SV40 origin of replication
   7763..7800    +  CDS            lacI (fragment): lac repressor; lacI; The lac repressor binds to the lac operator to inhibit transcription in E. coli. This inhibition can be relieved by adding lactose or isopropyl-β-D-thiogalactopyranoside (IPTG).
   7813..7834    +  protein_bind   CAP binding site: CAP binding activates transcription in the presence of cAMP. E. coli catabolite activator protein
   7849..7879    +  promoter       lac promoter: promoter for the E. coli lac operon
   7887..7903    +  protein_bind   lac operator: The lac repressor binds to the lac operator to inhibit transcription in E. coli. This inhibition can be relieved by adding lactose or isopropyl-β-D-thiogalactopyranoside (IPTG). lac repressor encoded by lacI
   7937..8020    +  polyA_signal   SV40 poly(A) signal (fragment): SV40 polyadenylation signal
   8187..8516    +  CDS            nef (fragment): NEF_HV1BR - Experimental evidence at protein level: Swiss-Prot protein existence level 1. Extracellular Nef protein targets CD4(+) T-lymphocytes for apoptosis by interacting with CXCR4 surface receptors (PubMed:14990729). From Human immunodeficiency virus type 1 group M subtype B (isolate BRU/LAI) (HIV-1).
   8564..8821    +  LTR            5' LTR (truncated): truncated 5' long terminal repeat (LTR) from HIV-1
   8868..8993    +  misc_feature   HIV-1 Ψ: packaging signal of human immunodeficiency virus type 1
   8977..9315    +  CDS            HIV-1 gag (fragment): gag protein from human immunodeficiency virus 1; gag
   9439..9775    +  ncRNA          RRE: Accession: RF00036 - HIV Rev response element
  10100..10200   +  CDS            Rev (fragment): human immunodeficiency virus 1 (HIV-1) Rev protein; rev; enhances nuclear export of unspliced and incompletely spliced viral mRNAs
>Addgene plasmid #87188 | pPHAGE2-Myc-mTZAP | addgene full sequence | sequence record 173804 | Addgene NGS Result
GGCAGTATTCATCCACAATTTTAAAAGAAAAGGGGGGATTGGGGGGTACAGTGCAGGGGAAAGAATAGTA
GACATAATAGCAACAGACATACAAACTAAAGAATTACAAAAACAAATTACAAAAATTCAAAATTTTCGGG
TTTATTACAGGGACAGCAGAGATCCAGTTTGGACTAGTCGTGAGGCTCCGGTGCCCGTCAGTGGGCAGAG
CGCACATCGCCCACAGTCCCCGAGAAGTTGGGGGGAGGGGTCGGCAATTGAACCGGTGCCTAGAGAAGGT
GGCGCGGGGTAAACTGGGAAAGTGATGTCGTGTACTGGCTCCGCCTTTTTCCCGAGGGTGGGGGAGAACC
GTATATAAGTGCAGTAGTCGCCGTGAACGTTCTTTTTCGCAACGGGTTTGCCGCCAGAACACAGGTAAGT
GCCGTGTGTGGTTCCCGCGGGCCTGGCCTCTTTACGGGTTATGGCCCTTGCGTGCCTTGAATTACTTCCA
CCTGGCTGCAGTACGTGATTCTTGATCCCGAGCTTCGGGTTGGAAGTGGGTGGGAGAGTTCGAGGCCTTG
CGCTTAAGGAGCCCCTTCGCCTCGTGCTTGAGTTGAGGCCTGGCCTGGGCGCTGGGGCCGCCGCGTGCGA
ATCTGGTGGCACCTTCGCGCCTGTCTCGCTGCTTTCGATAAGTCTCTAGCCATTTAAAATTTTTGATGAC
CTGCTGCGACGCTTTTTTTCTGGCAAGATAGTCTTGTAAATGCGGGCCAAGATCTGCACACTGGTATTTC
GGTTTTTGGGGCCGCGGGCGGCGACGGGGCCCGTGCGTCCCAGCGCACATGTTCGGCGAGGCGGGGCCTG
CGAGCGCGGCCACCGAGAATCGGACGGGGGTAGTCTCAAGCTGGCCGGCCTGCTCTGGTGCCTGGCCTCG
CGCCGCCGTGTATCGCCCCGCCCTGGGCGGCAAGGCTGGCCCGGTCGGCACCAGTTGCGTGAGCGGAAAG
ATGGCCGCTTCCCGGCCCTGCTGCAGGGAGCTCAAAATGGAGGACGCGGCGCTCGGGAGAGCGGGCGGGT
GAGTCACCCACACAAAGGAAAAGGGCCTTTCCGTCCTCAGCCGTCGCTTCATGTGACTCCACGGAGTACC
GGGCGCCGTCCAGGCACCTCGATTAGTTCTCGAGCTTTTGGAGTACGTCGTCTTTAGGTTGGGGGGAGGG
GTTTTATGCGATGGAGTTTCCCCACACTGAGTGGGTGGAGACTGAAGTTAGGCCAGCTTGGCACTTGATG
TAATTCTCCTTGGAATTTGCCCTTTTTGAGTTTGGATCTTGGTTCATTCTCAAGCCTCAGACAGTGGTTC
AAAGTTTTTTTCTTCCATTTCAGGTGTCGTGAAGCGGCCGCATGGAACAAAAGTTGATTTCTGAAGAAGA
TTTGTTAAGAAAGAGAGGATCCGACGGTTCCTTCGTGCAGCACAGCGTGAGGGTTCTGCAGGAACTCAAC
AAGCAGCGCGAGAAGGGCCAGTATTGCGACGCCACACTGGACGTGGGGGGCCTGGTGTTCAAGGCGCACT
GGAGTGTCCTGGCGTGTTGCAGCCATTTCTTCCAGAGAATCTACGGGGATGGCACAGGGGGCAGCGTTGT
CCTCCCAGCGGGCTTTGCTGAGATTTTTGGCCTCCTGCTGGACTTTTTCTACACTGGCCACCTCGCCCTC
ACCTCAGGGAACAGGGATCAGGTACTCTTGGCAGCCAAAGAGTTGAGGGTGCCTGAGGCTGTGGAGCTAT
GTCAGAGCTTCCAGCCCCAAACCTCAGTGGGACAGGCACAGAGTGGACTGGGTCAACCTGCCTCCCAGGA
CGTGAAAAGCCACCTGAAGGAGCCGACAGACTTGGATGAGGAGGAAGTTTTCAGGACTCTGAGCCTGGCC
TCCGTGGATCAGGAGCCCAGAGACACTGAGCAGCCCCAGCTGGGTACACCTGCTCAGAGCACCACGGCCT
TCCTCTGTGGGAAACTCACGCAGGCTTTGAAGCCTTCTCCCTCAGAGGACAAAGAGTCTGAGGACTGCAA
AGAGCCCCCAAGGCCCTTCGAGGCTGGAGGTGCCCCGCTGCAGGGCGAGAGCAATGAGTGGGAAGTGGTG
GTCCAAGTGGAGGACGACAGGGACGGTGATTACGTATCTGAGCCTGAGACTGTGCTAACCAGAAGGAAGT
CAAAAGTGATTAGAAAACCCTGTGCAGCCGAGCCAGCCCTGGGTGCGGGTTCTCTCACAGCCGAGCCCAC
TGACAGCAGAAAAGGTGCAGCCGTTCCGGTCGAATGTCCCACATGTCACAAAAAGTTCCTCAGCAAATAT
TACCTGAAAGTCCACAACAGGAAACACACTGGGGAGAAACCCTTCGAGTGTCCCAAATGTGGGAAGTGTT
ACTTCCGCAAGGAGAATCTCTTGGAACATGAAGCCAGGAATTGCATGAACCGCTCAGAACAGGTCTTCAC
ATGCTCCGTATGCCAGGAGACCTTCCGACGGAGGATGGAGCTGCGCTTGCACATGGTGTCTCACACAGGG
GAGATGCCCTACAAGTGTTCCTCCTGCTCCCAGCAGTTCATGCAGAAGAAAGACTTGCAGAGCCACATGA
TCAAGCTGCACGGAGCCCCTAAACCCCACGCATGCCCCACTTGTGCCAAGTGCTTCCTGTCTAGGACGGA
GCTACAGCTGCACGAGGCTTTTAAGCATCGTGGAGAAAAGCTCTTTGTGTGTGAGGAATGCGGGCACCGG
GCCTCGAGCCGCAACGGACTGCAGATGCACATCAAGGCCAAGCACAGGAATGAAAGGCCTTATGTCTGTG
AGTTCTGCAGCCATGCCTTCACCCAGAAGGCCAACCTCAACATGCACCTGCGCACACACACCGGCGAGAA
GCCTTTCCAGTGCCACCTCTGTGGGAAGACCTTCCGCACCCAAGCCAGTTTGGACAAGCACAACCGCACC
CACACGGGCGAGAGGCCTTTCAGCTGTGAATTCTGTGAGCAGCGCTTCACTGAGAAGGGCCCCCTTCTGA
GGCATGTGGCCAGCCGCCATCAAGAGGGCAGGCCCCACTTCTGCCAGATCTGTGGCAAGACCTTCAAAGC
TGTGGAACAGTTACGAGTGCACGTCAGGCGACACAAAGGTGTGAGAAAGTTCGAGTGCACCGAGTGTGGC
TACAAGTTCACGCGGCAGGCTCACCTGCGGAGGCACATGGAGATCCACGACAGAGTGGAGAACTACAATC
CCCGGCAGCGCAAGCTCCGGAACCTCATCATTGAGGATGAGAAGATGGTGGTCGTGGCTCTCCAGCCCCC
TGCAGACCTGGAGGTGGGCTCTGCTGAGGTCATTGTGGAGTCCCTGACCCAGGGTGGCCTTGCCTCCCAA
CTCCCTAGCCAGAGACTGTGTTCAGAGGAGAGCTTTGCTAGCCCTGGCGTCCTGGAGCCCTCTCTCATCA
TCACCGCTGCTGTTCCCGAGGACTGTGACACGTAGCCATGGGGATCCGGGTAGGGGAGGCGCTTTTCCCA
AGGCAGTCTGGAGCATGCGCTTTAGCAGCCCCGCTGGGCACTTGGCGCTACACAAGTGGCCTCTGGCCTC
GCACACATTCCACATCCACCGGTAGGCGCCAACCGGCTCCGTTCTTTGGTGGCCCCTTCGCGCCACCTTC
TACTCCTCCCCTAGTCAGGAAGTTCCCCCCCGCCCCGCAGCTCGCGTCGTGCAGGACGTGACAAATGGAA
GTAGCACGTCTCACTAGTCTCGTGCAGATGGACAGCACCGCTGAGCAATGGAAGCGGGTAGGCCTTTGGG
GCAGCGGCCAATAGCAGCTTTGCTCCTTCGCTTTCTGGGCTCAGCAGCTGGGAAGGGTGGGTCCGGGGGC
GGGCTCAGGGGCGGGCTCAGGGGCGGGGCGGGCGCCCGAAGGTCCTCCGGAGGCCCGGCATTCTGCACGC
TTCAAAAGCGCACGTCTGCCGCGCTGTTCTCCTCTTCCTCATCTCCGGGCCTTTCGACCTGCATCCATCT
AGATCTCGAGCAGCTGAAGCTTACCATGACCGAGTACAAGCCCACGGTGCGCCTCGCCACCCGCGACGAC
GTCCCCAGGGCCGTACGCACCCTCGCCGCCGCGTTCGCCGACTACCCCGCCACGCGCCACACCGTCGATC
CGGACCGCCACATCGAGCGGGTCACCGAGCTGCAAGAACTCTTCCTCACGCGCGTCGGGCTCGACATCGG
CAAGGTGTGGGTCGCGGACGACGGCGCCGCGGTGGCGGTCTGGACCACGCCGGAGAGCGTCGAAGCGGGG
GCGGTGTTCGCCGAGATCGGCCCGCGCATGGCCGAGTTGAGCGGTTCCCGGCTGGCCGCGCAGCAACAGA
TGGAAGGCCTCCTGGCGCCGCACCGGCCCAAGGAGCCCGCGTGGTTCCTGGCCACCGTCGGCGTCTCGCC
CGACCACCAGGGCAAGGGTCTGGGCAGCGCCGTCGTGCTCCCCGGAGTGGAGGCGGCCGAGCGCGCCGGG
GTGCCCGCCTTCCTGGAGACCTCCGCGCCCCGCAACCTCCCCTTCTACGAGCGGCTCGGCTTCACCGTCA
CCGCCGACGTCGAGGTGCCCGAAGGACCGCGCACCTGGTGCATGACCCGCAAGCCCGGTGCCTGAATCGA
TAGATCCTAATCAACCTCTGGATTACAAAATTTGTGAAAGATTGACTGGTATTCTTAACTATGTTGCTCC
TTTTACGCTATGTGGATACGCTGCTTTAATGCCTTTGTATCATGCTATTGCTTCCCGTATGGCTTTCATT
TTCTCCTCCTTGTATAAATCCTGGTTGCTGTCTCTTTATGAGGAGTTGTGGCCCGTTGTCAGGCAACGTG
GCGTGGTGTGCACTGTGTTTGCTGACGCAACCCCCACTGGTTGGGGCATTGCCACCACCTGTCAGCTCCT
TTCCGGGACTTTCGCTTTCCCCCTCCCTATTGCCACGGCGGAACTCATCGCCGCCTGCCTTGCCCGCTGC
TGGACAGGGGCTCGGCTGTTGGGCACTGACAATTCCGTGGTGTTGTCGGGGAAATCATCGTCCTTTCCTT
GGCTGCTCGCCTGTGTTGCCACCTGGATTCTGCGCGGGACGTCCTTCTGCTACGTCCCTTCGGCCCTCAA
TCCAGCGGACCTTCCTTCCCGCGGCCTGCTGCCGGCTCTGCGGCCTCTTCCGCGTCTTCGCCTTCGCCCT
CAGACGAGTCGGATCTCCCTTTGGGCCGCCTCCCCGCCTGGTACCTTTAAGACCAATGACTTACAAGGCA
GCTGTAGATCTTAGCCACTTTTTAAAAGAAAAGGGGGGACTGGAAGGGCTAATTCACTCCCAACGAAGAC
AAGATCACCTGCAGGACAGGCGCGCCCTGCTTTTTGCTTGTACTGGGTCTCTCTGGTTAGACCAGATCTG
AGCCTGGGAGCTCTCTGGCTAACTAGGGAACCCACTGCTTAAGCCTCAATAAAGCTTGCCTTGAGTGCTT
CAAGTAGTGTGTGCCCGTCTGTTGTGTGACTCTGGTAACTAGAGATCCCTCAGACCCTTTTAGTCAGTGT
GGAAAATCTCTAGCACCCGGGCGATTAAGGAAAGGGCTAGATCATTCTTGAAGACGAAAGGGCCTCGTGA
TACGCCTATTTTTATAGGTTAATGTCATGATAATAATGGTTTCTTAGACGTCAGGTGGCACTTTTCGGGG
AAATGTGCGCGGAACCCCTATTTGTTTATTTTTCTAAATACATTCAAATATGTATCCGCTCATGAGACAA
TAACCCTGATAAATGCTTCAATAATATTGAAAAAGGAAGAGTATGAGTATTCAACATTTCCGTGTCGCCC
TTATTCCCTTTTTTGCGGCATTTTGCCTTCCTGTTTTTGCTCACCCAGAAACGCTGGTGAAAGTAAAAGA
TGCTGAAGATCAGTTGGGTGCACGAGTGGGTTACATCGAACTGGATCTCAACAGCGGTAAGATCCTTGAG
AGTTTTCGCCCCGAAGAACGTTTTCCAATGATGAGCACTTTTAAAGTTCTGCTATGTGGCGCGGTATTAT
CCCGTGTTGACGCCGGGCAAGAGCAACTCGGTCGCCGCATACACTATTCTCAGAATGACTTGGTTGAGTA
CTCACCAGTCACAGAAAAGCATCTTACGGATGGCATGACAGTAAGAGAATTATGCAGTGCTGCCATAACC
ATGAGTGATAACACTGCGGCCAACTTACTTCTGACAACGATCGGAGGACCGAAGGAGCTAACCGCTTTTT
TGCACAACATGGGGGATCATGTAACTCGCCTTGATCGTTGGGAACCGGAGCTGAATGAAGCCATACCAAA
CGACGAGCGTGACACCACGATGCCTGTAGCAATGGCAACAACGTTGCGCAAACTATTAACTGGCGAACTA
CTTACTCTAGCTTCCCGGCAACAATTAATAGACTGGATGGAGGCGGATAAAGTTGCAGGACCACTTCTGC
GCTCGGCCCTTCCGGCTGGCTGGTTTATTGCTGATAAATCTGGAGCCGGTGAGCGTGGGTCTCGCGGTAT
CATTGCAGCACTGGGGCCAGATGGTAAGCCCTCCCGTATCGTAGTTATCTACACGACGGGGAGTCAGGCA
ACTATGGATGAACGAAATAGACAGATCGCTGAGATAGGTGCCTCACTGATTAAGCATTGGTAACTGTCAG
ACCAAGTTTACTCATATATACTTTAGATTGATTTAAAACTTCATTTTTAATTTAAAAGGATCTAGGTGAA
GATCCTTTTTGATAATCTCATGACCAAAATCCCTTAACGTGAGTTTTCGTTCCACTGAGCGTCAGACCCC
GTAGAAAAGATCAAAGGATCTTCTTGAGATCCTTTTTTTCTGCGCGTAATCTGCTGCTTGCAAACAAAAA
AACCACCGCTACCAGCGGTGGTTTGTTTGCCGGATCAAGAGCTACCAACTCTTTTTCCGAAGGTAACTGG
CTTCAGCAGAGCGCAGATACCAAATACTGTTCTTCTAGTGTAGCCGTAGTTAGGCCACCACTTCAAGAAC
TCTGTAGCACCGCCTACATACCTCGCTCTGCTAATCCTGTTACCAGTGGCTGCTGCCAGTGGCGATAAGT
CGTGTCTTACCGGGTTGGACTCAAGACGATAGTTACCGGATAAGGCGCAGCGGTCGGGCTGAACGGGGGG
TTCGTGCACACAGCCCAGCTTGGAGCGAACGACCTACACCGAACTGAGATACCTACAGCGTGAGCTATGA
GAAAGCGCCACGCTTCCCGAAGGGAGAAAGGCGGACAGGTATCCGGTAAGCGGCAGGGTCGGAACAGGAG
AGCGCACGAGGGAGCTTCCAGGGGGAAACGCCTGGTATCTTTATAGTCCTGTCGGGTTTCGCCACCTCTG
ACTTGAGCGTCGATTTTTGTGATGCTCGTCAGGGGGGCGGAGCCTATGGAAAAACGCCAGCAACGCGGCC
TTTTTACGGTTCCTGGCCTTTTGCTGGCCTTTTGCTCACATGTTCTTTCCTGCGTTATCCCCTGATTCTG
TGGATAACCGTATTACCGCCTTTGAGTGAGCTGATACCGCTCGCCGCAGCCGAACGACCGAGCGCAGCGA
GTCAGTGAGCGAGGAAGCGGAAGAGCGCCCAATACGCAAACCGCCTCTCCCCGCGCGTTGGCCGATTCAT
TAATGCAGCAAGCTCATGGCTGACTAATTTTTTTTATTTATGCAGAGGCCGAGGCCGCCTCGGCCTCTGA
GCTATTCCAGAAGTAGTGAGGAGGCTTTTTTGGAGGCCTAGGCTTTTGCAAAAAGCTCCCCGTGGCACGA
CAGGTTTCCCGACTGGAAAGCGGGCAGTGAGCGCAACGCAATTAATGTGAGTTAGCTCACTCATTAGGCA
CCCCAGGCTTTACACTTTATGCTTCCGGCTCGTATGTTGTGTGGAATTGTGAGCGGATAACAATTTCACA
CAGGAAACAGCTATGACATGATTACGAATTTCACAAATAAAGCATTTTTTTCACTGCATTCTAGTTGTGG
TTTGTCCAAACTCATCAATGTATCTTATCATGTCTGGATCAACTGGATAACTCAAGCTAACCAAAATCAT
CCCAAACTTCCCACCCCATACCCTATTACCACTGCCAATTACCTGTGGTTTCATTTACTCTAAACCTGTG
ATTCCTCTGAATTATTTTCATTTTAAAGAAATTGTATTTGTTAAATATGTACTACAAACTTAGTAGTTGG
AAGGGCTAATTCACTCCCAAAGAAGACAAGATATCCTTGATCTGTGGATCTACCACACACAAGGCTACTT
CCCTGATTAGCAGAACTACACACCAGGGCCAGGGGTCAGATATCCACTGACCTTTGGATGGTGCTACAAG
CTAGTACCAGTTGAGCCAGATAAGGTAGAAGAGGCCAATAAAGGAGAGAACACCAGCTTGTTACACCCTG
TGAGCCTGCATGGGATGGATGACCCGGAGAGAGAAGTGTTAGAGTGGAGGTTTGACAGCCGCCTAGCATT
TCATCACGTGGCCCGAGAGCTGCATCCGGAGTACTTCAAGAACTGCTGATATCGAGCTTGCTACAAGGGA
CTTTCCGCTGGGGACTTTCCAGGGAGGCGTGGCCTGGGCGGGACTGGGGAGTGGCGAGCCCTCAGATCCT
GCATATAAGCAGCTGCTTTTTGCCTGTACTGGGTCTCTCTGGTTAGACCAGATCTGAGCCTGGGAGCTCT
CTGGCTAACTAGGGAACCCACTGCTTAAGCCTCAATAAAGCTTGCCTTGAGTGCTTCAAGTAGTGTGTGC
CCGTCTGTTGTGTGACTCTGGTAACTAGAGATCCCTCAGACCCTTTTAGTCAGTGTGGAAAATCTCTAGC
AGTGGCGCCCGAACAGGGACTTGAAAGCGAAAGGGAAACCAGAGGAGCTCTCTCGACGCAGGACTCGGCT
TGCTGAAGCGCGCACGGCAAGAGGCGAGGGGCGGCGACTGGTGAGTACGCCAAAAATTTTGACTAGCGGA
GGCTAGAAGGAGAGAGATGGGTGCGAGAGCGTCAGTATTAAGCGGGGGAGAATTAGATCGCGATGGGAAA
AAATTCGGTTAAGGCCAGGGGGAAAGAAAAAATATAAATTAAAACATATAGTATGGGCAAGCAGGGAGCT
AGAACGATTCGCAGTTAATCCTGGCCTGTTAGAAACATCAGAAGGCTGTAGACAAATACTGGGACAGCTA
CAACCATCCCTTCAGACAGGATCAGAAGAACTTAGATCATTATATAATACAGTAGCAACCCTCTATTGTG
TGCATCAAAGGATAGAGATAAAAGACACCAAGGAAGCTTTAGACAAGATAGAGGAAGAGCAAAACAAAAG
TAAGACCACCGCACAGCAAGCGGCCGGCCGCTGATCTTCAGACCTGGAGGAGGAGATATGAGGGACAATT
GGAGAAGTGAATTATATAAATATAAAGTAGTAAAAATTGAACCATTAGGAGTAGCACCCACCAAGGCAAA
GAGAAGAGTGGTGCAGAGAGAAAAAAGAGCAGTGGGAATAGGAGCTTTGTTCCTTGGGTTCTTGGGAGCA
GCAGGAAGCACTATGGGCGCAGCGTCAATGACGCTGACGGTACAGGCCAGACAATTATTGTCTGGTATAG
TGCAGCAGCAGAACAATTTGCTGAGGGCTATTGAGGCGCAACAGCATCTGTTGCAACTCACAGTCTGGGG
CATCAAGCAGCTTCAGGCAAGAATCCTGGCTGTGGAAAGATACCTAAAGGATCAACAGCTCCTGGGGATT
TGGGGTTGCTCTGGAAAACTCATTTGCACCACTGCTGTGCCTTGGAATGCTAGTTGGAGTAATAAATCTC
TGGAACAGATTTGGAATCACACGACCTGGATGGAGTGGGACAGAGAAATTAACAATTACACAAGCTTAAT
ACACTCCTTAATTGAAGAATCGCAAAACCAGCAAGAAAAGAATGAACAAGAATTATTGGAATTAGATAAA
TGGGCAAGTTTGTGGAATTGGTTTAACATAACAAATTGGCTGTGGTATATAAAATTATTCATAATGATAG
TAGGAGGCTTGGTAGGTTTAAGAATAGTTTTTGCTGTACTTTCTATAGTGAATAGAGTTAGGCAGGGATA
TTCACCATTATCGTTTCAGACCCACCTCCCAACCCCGAGGGGACCCGACAGGCCCGAAGGAATAGAAGAA
GAAGGTGGAGAGAGAGACAGAGACAGATCCATTCGATTAGTGAACGGATCTCGACGGTATCGCCGAATTC
ACAAAT
